>Addgene plasmid #245652 | pICSL12082 | addgene full sequence | sequence record 495476 | Addgene NGS Result
TTGAGATCCTTTTTTTCTGCGCGTAATCTGCTGCTTGCAAACAAAAAAACCACCGCTACCAGCGGTGGTT
TGTTTGCCGGATCAAGAGCTACCAACTCTTTTTCCGAAGGTAACTGGCTTCAGCAGAGCGCAGATACCAA
ATACTGTTCTTCTAGTGTAGCCGTAGTTAGGCCACCACTTCAAGAACTCTGTAGCACCGCCTACATACCT
CGCTCTGCTAATCCTGTTACCAGTGGCTGCTGCCAGTGGCGATAAGTCGTGTCTTACCGGGTTGGACTCA
AGACGATAGTTACCGGATAAGGCGCAGCGGTCGGGCTGAACGGGGGGTTCGTGCACACAGCCCAGCTTGG
AGCGAACGACCTACACCGAACTGAGATACCTACAGCGTGAGCTATGAGAAAGCGCCACGCTTCCCGAAGG
GAGAAAGGCGGACAGGTATCCGGTAAGCGGCAGGGTCGGAACAGGAGAGCGCACGAGGGAGCTTCCAGGG
GGAAACGCCTGGTATCTTTATAGTCCTGTCGGGTTTCGCCACCTCTGACTTGAGCGTCGATTTTTGTGAT
GCTCGTCAGGGGGGCGGAGCCTATGGAAAAACGCCAGCAACGCGGCCTTTTTACGGTTCCTGGCCTTTTG
CTGGCCTTTTGCTCACATGTTCTTTCCTGCGTTATCCCCTGATTCTGTGGATAACCGTATTACCGCCTTT
GAGTGAGCTGATACCGCTCGCCGCAGCCGAACGACCGAGCGCAGCGAGTCAGTGAGCGAGGAAGCGGAAG
AGCGCCCAATACGCAAACCGCCTCTCCCCGCGCGTTGGCCGATTCATTAATCACTCTGTGGTCTCAGGAG
CGATTGGAATGCATGGAGGAGTTCTGTACGCGCAATTCCGCTCTCCGTAAGGATGCTTCGGAGGTGCACA
TGGTTTCATACATGTAGGCCCGACGAGGATCGAGTCGGTTCCGAAGTAGGATCGTCTCGATTGTTGGGCA
TCATTGCATGGACATTCAGAGGGCCTACTGATACCTGGAATCCGCACCGTCCGGCTACCTAGCAATAAGA
TTCTGTGTATATAAAGGGCTAAGGTGTCCGTCCTTGATAAAACCACCACCCTCAACAACTTACCTCGACT
ATCAGCATCCCGTCCTATCTAACAATCGTCCATCGGTATCCAACTCCAACTCTATTCGCAGGGTCCTAGA
ATCGTAAGTACACGCTTATATCTTGTTGCCAGCGATAGCTGACATTGAATGAATATAGTCCAATGTGAGA
CCACGAAGTGGCTCTTCAGTGGACGAAAGGGCCTCGTGATACGCCTATTTTTATAGGTTAATGTCATGAT
AATAATGGTTTCTTAGACGTCAGGTGGCACTTTTCGGGGAAATGTGCGCGGAACCCCTATTTGTTTATTT
TTCTAAATACATTCAAATATGTATCCGCTCATGAGACAATAACCCTGATAAATGCTTCAATAATATTGAA
AAAGGAAGAGTATGCGCTCACGCAACTGGTCCAGAACCTTGACCGAACGCAGCGGTGGTAACGGCGCAGT
GGCGGTTTTCATGGCTTGTTATGACTGTTTTTTTTTGGGGTACAGTCTATGCCTCGGGCATCCAAGCAGC
AAGCGCGTTACGCCGTGGGTCGATGTTTGATGTTATGGAGCAGCAACGATGTTACGCAGCAGGGCAGTCG
CCCTAAAACAAAGTTAAACATCATGAGGGAAGCGGTGATCGCCGAAGTATCGACTCAACTATCAGAGGTA
GTTGGCGTCATCGAGCGCCATCTCGAACCGACGTTGCTGGCCGTACATTTGTACGGCTCCGCAGTGGATG
GCGGCCTGAAGCCACACAGCGATATTGATTTGCTGGTTACGGTGACCGTAAGGCTTGATGAAACAACGCG
GCGAGCTTTGATCAACGACCTTTTGGAAACTTCGGCTTCCCCTGGAGAGAGCGAGATTCTCCGCGCTGTA
GAAGTCACCATTGTTGTGCACGACGACATCATTCCGTGGCGTTATCCAGCTAAGCGCGAACTGCAATTTG
GAGAATGGCAGCGCAATGACATTCTTGCAGGTATCTTCGAGCCAGCCACGATCGACATTGATCTGGCTAT
CTTGCTGACAAAAGCAAGAGAACATAGCGTTGCCTTGGTAGGTCCAGCGGCGGAGGAACTCTTTGATCCG
GTTCCTGAACAGGATCTATTTGAGGCGCTAAATGAAACCTTAACGCTATGGAACTCGCCGCCCGACTGGG
CTGGCGATGAGCGAAATGTAGTGCTTACGTTGTCCCGCATTTGGTACAGCGCAGTAACCGGCAAAATCGC
GCCGAAGGATGTCGCTGCCGACTGGGCAATGGAGCGCCTGCCGGCCCAGTATCAGCCCGTCATACTTGAA
GCTAGACAGGCTTATCTTGGACAAGAAGAAGATCGCTTGGCCTCGCGCGCAGATCAGTTGGAAGAATTTG
TCCATTACGTAAAAGGCGAGATCACCAAGGTAGTCGGCAAATAACTGTCAGACCAAGTTTACTCATATAT
ACTTTAGATTGATTTAAAACTTCATTTTTAATTTAAAAGGATCTAGGTGAAGATCCTTTTTGATAATCTC
ATGACCAAAATCCCTTAACGTGAGTTTTCGTTCCACTGAGCGTCAGACCCCGTAGAAAAGATCAAAGGAT
CTTC
Features (pLannotate 1.2.2; 6 found; start..end, strand, type, name):
      1..589     +  rep_origin     ori: high-copy-number ColE1/pMB1/pBR322/pUC origin of replication
    772..821     +  CDS            lacI (fragment): lac repressor; lacI; The lac repressor binds to the lac operator to inhibit transcription in E. coli. This inhibition can be relieved by adding lactose or isopropyl-β-D-thiogalactopyranoside (IPTG).
   1377..1481    +  promoter       AmpR promoter: bla
   1472..1552    -  CDS            int (fragment): INT2_ECOLX - Protein inferred from homology: Swiss-Prot protein existence level 3. Putative integrase believed to be involved in the insertion of antibiotic resistance genes into plasmids and transposons. From Escherichia coli.
   1640..1696    +  CDS            GmR (fragment): gentamycin acetyltransferase; aacC1; confers resistance to gentamycin
   1703..2491    +  CDS            aadA: S3AD_ECOLX - Experimental evidence at protein level: Swiss-Prot protein existence level 1. Mediates bacterial resistance to the antibiotics streptomycin and spectinomycin. From Escherichia coli.
