[The description below was written by a language model from this plasmid's Addgene catalogue record and pLannotate feature annotations shown in this document.]
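Description:
pICSL12082 is a Level 0 Golden Gate (MoClo) part plasmid carrying the ToxA promoter as a standardised promoter plus 5′ untranslated region module. It is built in the pICH41295 acceptor backbone, a small synthetic-biology cloning vector of about 2.2 kb, giving a total of roughly 2.66 kb with the 415 bp insert. The plasmid replicates in E. coli at high copy from a ColE1/pUC-type origin and is selected with spectinomycin through the aadA aminoglycoside adenylyltransferase gene, which the feature table places downstream of a bla-type (AmpR) promoter. The short lacI, integrase and gentamicin acetyltransferase fragments that the annotation detects are most plausibly remnants of the backbone and of the resistance cassette's origin rather than functional genes.

The insert is listed as synthetic, and internal BsaI and BpiI recognition sites have been removed by point mutation so that the part is "domesticated" and survives Type IIS assembly reactions intact. It is defined by the fusion overhangs GGAG at the 5′ end and AATG at the 3′ end, which in the MoClo syntax correspond to the promoter + 5′UTR position. The AATG overhang includes the start codon that joins directly to a downstream coding-sequence module. The part can thus be combined in a one-pot reaction with compatible coding sequence and terminator parts to build a Level 1 transcription unit. The automated feature table does not annotate the promoter itself, and the record does not state the intended expression host or the biological source of the ToxA promoter.
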