Addgene plasmid #245652: pICSL12082
Purpose: Level 0 Golden Gate part ToxA promoter, GGAG - AATG
Depositing lab: Mark Youles. Depositing organization: Sainsbury Laboratory, Norwich.
Backbone
  Vector backbone: pICH41295
  Backbone size w/o insert (bp): 2249
  Vector type: Synthetic Biology
Growth in bacteria
  Bacterial resistance: Spectinomycin, 50 μg/mL
  Growth temperature: 37°C
  Growth strain: DH5alpha
  Copy number: High Copy
Gene/Insert
  Gene/Insert name: ToxA promoter
  Species: Synthetic
  Insert size (bp): 415
  Mutation: BsaI/BpiI sites removed by point-mutation
  Cloning method: Restriction Enzyme; 5′ cloning site BsaI (destroyed during cloning); 3′ cloning site BsaI (destroyed during cloning)
  Sequencing primers: 5′ TCACATGTTCTTTCCTGCG; 3′ GTCTCATGAGCGGATACATATTTGAATG
Terms and licenses: Academic/Nonprofit Terms; Industry Terms: Not Available to Industry
Depositor comments: Level 0 promoter + 5' untranslated region module used for GoldenGate assemblies using the MoClo overhang syntax
How to cite: pICSL12082 was a gift from Mark Youles (Addgene plasmid # 245652 ; http://n2t.net/addgene:245652 ; RRID:Addgene_245652)
